Addgene plasmid #218159: pSCBE3-NG
Purpose: This plasmid harbors the base editor SCBE3-NG along with an sgRNA cloning cassette, facilitating cytosine base editing at targets bearing NG PAM in Streptomyces.
Depositing lab: Yuhui Sun. Depositing organization: Wuhan University. Publication: Engineered cytosine base editor enabling broad-scope and high-fidelity gene editing in Streptomyces. Wang J, Wang K, Deng Z, Zhong Z, Sun G, Mei Q, Zhou F, Deng Z, Sun Y. Nat Commun. 2024 Jul 7;15(1):5687. doi: 10.1038/s41467-024-49987-3. PubMed 38971862.
Backbone
  Vector backbone: pSCBE3
  Backbone manufacturer: Jian Wang
  Backbone size w/o insert (bp): 8525
  Vector type: Bacterial Expression, CRISPR ; sgRNA transcription
Growth in bacteria
  Bacterial resistance: Apramycin, 25 μg/mL
  Growth temperature: 37°C
  Growth strain: DH5alpha
  Copy number: High Copy
Gene/Insert 1
  Gene/Insert name: scbe3-NG
  Species: S. coelicolor (bacteria)
  Insert size (bp): 5100
  Mutation: Mutations in the portion of SpCas9 : D10A / L1111R / D1135V / G1218R / E1219F / A1322R / R1335V / T1337R.
  Promoter: rpsL promoter
  Cloning method: Gibson Cloning
  Sequencing primers: 5′ CCTGCTCTCACGCAACGTCTAC; 3′ ATCCGCTTGCCCTCATCTGT
Gene/Insert 2
  Gene/Insert name: a programmable sgRNA cloning cassette
  Species: Synthetic
Resource information
  A portion of this plasmid was derived from a plasmid made by: Original clone
Terms and licenses: Academic/Nonprofit Terms; Industry Terms: Not Available to Industry
Depositor comments: Another insert : a programmable sgRNA cloning cassette
How to cite: pSCBE3-NG was a gift from Yuhui Sun (Addgene plasmid # 218159 ; http://n2t.net/addgene:218159 ; RRID:Addgene_218159)
