[The description below was written by a language model from this plasmid's Addgene catalogue record and pLannotate feature annotations shown in this document.]
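Description:
pSCBE3-NG is an E. coli–Streptomyces shuttle plasmid for CRISPR cytosine base editing in Streptomyces, built on the pSCBE3 backbone and sequenced at about 13.7 kb. In E. coli it replicates from a high-copy ColE1/pUC-type origin. The pIJ101 rep gene, with neighbouring fragments of pIJ101 genes (kilB, korA and small predicted ORFs), provides autonomous replication in Streptomyces. An incP oriT with traJ and a traI fragment allows mobilisation by conjugation from a suitable E. coli donor. The catalogue lists apramycin as the selection, matching the annotated aac(3)IV gene. The feature table also shows an intact β-lactamase cassette and a hygromycin-resistance fragment, which the record does not describe as working markers.

The main payload is the roughly 5.1 kb scbe3-NG fusion, driven by an rpsL ribosomal protein promoter. It follows the BE3 architecture: rat APOBEC1 cytidine deaminase at the N-terminus, then Streptococcus pyogenes Cas9, then the phage PBS2 uracil glycosylase inhibitor (UGI), followed by an fd terminator fragment. The Cas9 portion carries D10A, which makes it a nickase. It also carries L1111R, D1135V, G1218R, E1219F, A1322R, R1335V and T1337R, the substitution set that relaxes PAM recognition from NGG to NG. The deaminase converts cytosines in the displaced strand to uracil, UGI blocks uracil excision, and nicking of the opposite strand favours a C-to-T outcome.

The second insert is a programmable sgRNA cloning cassette, seen in the annotation as an S. pyogenes gRNA scaffold beside a polylinker fragment where a spacer is inserted. The record does not state the promoter that drives the sgRNA. The plasmid is intended for double-strand-break-free gene editing at a broader range of target sites in Streptomyces.
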