Features (pLannotate 1.2.2; 25 found; start..end, strand, type, name):
      4..804     -  CDS            ApmR: aminoglycoside 3-N-acetyltransferase type IV ; aac(3)IV; confers resistance to apramycin (Paget and Davies, 1996)
    998..1016    -  promoter       T3 promoter: promoter for bacteriophage T3 RNA polymerase
   1131..1235    +  promoter       AmpR promoter: bla
   1236..2096    +  CDS            AmpR: β-lactamase; bla; confers resistance to ampicillin, carbenicillin, and related antibiotics
   2267..2855    +  rep_origin     ori: high-copy-number ColE1/pMB1/pBR322/pUC origin of replication
   3040..3168    +  CDS            YPB1_ECOLX (fragment): Protein predicted: Swiss-Prot protein existence level 4. From Escherichia coli.
   3240..3374    -  polyA_signal   SV40 poly(A) signal: SV40 polyadenylation signal
   3370..3462    -  CDS            Y8KD_STRLI (fragment): Protein predicted: Swiss-Prot protein existence level 4. From Streptomyces lividans.
   4130..5497    -  CDS            rep: REP_STRLI - Protein inferred from homology: Swiss-Prot protein existence level 3. Essential for the autonomous replication of the plasmid pIJ101. From Streptomyces lividans.
   6129..6296    -  CDS            Y6KD_STRLI: Protein predicted: Swiss-Prot protein existence level 4. From Streptomyces lividans.
   6370..6465    -  CDS            kilB (fragment): KILB_STRLI - Protein predicted: Swiss-Prot protein existence level 4. Involved in plasmid transfer. From Streptomyces lividans.
   6460..6567    +  CDS            korA (fragment): KORA_STRLI - Protein predicted: Swiss-Prot protein existence level 4. Controls plasmid transfer and prevents the lethal effects of the tra/kilA gene. Repressor for the transcription of certain pIJ101 promoters, including those the from kilA and kilB loci. From Streptomyces lividans.
   6592..6893    +  promoter       rpsL promoter: promoter for the Xylanimonas cellulosilytica ribosomal protein S12 gene
   6894..7580    +  CDS            Apobec1: ABEC1_RAT - Experimental evidence at protein level: Swiss-Prot protein existence level 1. Catalytic component of the apolipoprotein B mRNA editing enzyme complex which is responsible for the postranscriptional editing of a CAA codon for Gln to a UAA codon for stop in the APOB mRNA. May also play a role in the epigenetic regulation of gene expression by participating in DNA demethylation. From Rattus norvegicus (Rat).
   7629..11729   +  CDS            cas9: CAS9_STRP1 - Also known as csn1 From Streptococcus pyogenes serotype M1.
  11742..11990   +  CDS            UGI: UNGI_BPPB2 - Experimental evidence at protein level: Swiss-Prot protein existence level 1. This protein binds specifically and reversibly to the host uracil-DNA glycosylase, preventing removal of uracil residues from PBS2 DNA by the host uracil-excision repair system. From Bacillus phage PBS2 (Bacteriophage PBS2).
  12014..12151   +  CDS            M13 gene VIII (fragment) (sequence withheld): pVIII; VIII; major coat protein
  12158..12192   +  terminator     fd terminator (fragment) (sequence withheld): central terminator from bacteriophage fd (Otsuka and Kunisawa, 1982)
  12193..12216   -  misc_feature   MCS (fragment): pUC18/19 multiple cloning site
  12356..12465   +  oriT           oriT: incP origin of transfer
  12498..12869   +  CDS            traJ: oriT-recognizing protein; traJ
  12907..12996   +  CDS            traI (fragment): TRAI6_ECOLX - Experimental evidence at protein level: Swiss-Prot protein existence level 1. The initiation process of transfer DNA synthesis requires the interaction of at least three plasmid-specific components (TraH, I, and J) at the transfer origin resulting in the assembly of a specialised nucleoprotein complex - the relaxosome. Site- and strand-specific cleavage at the transfer origin is dependent on TraI and TraJ. From Escherichia coli.
  13006..13025   -  misc_feature   MCS (fragment): pUC18/19 multiple cloning site
  13025..13100   +  misc_RNA       gRNA scaffold: guide RNA scaffold for the Streptococcus pyogenes CRISPR/Cas9 system
  13281..13437   -  CDS            HygR (fragment): aminoglycoside phosphotransferase from E. coli; aph(4)-Ia; confers resistance to hygromycin
>Addgene plasmid #218159 | pSCBE3-NG | addgene full sequence | sequence record 433199 | Addgene NGS Result
TCAGCCAATCGACTGGCGAGCGGCATCGCATTCTTCGCATCCCGCCTCTGGCGGATGCAGGAAGATCAAC
GGATCTCGGCCCAGTTGACCCAGGGCTGTCGCCACAATGTCGCGGGAGCGGATCAACCGAGCAAAGGCAT
GACCGACTGGACCTTCCTTCTGAAGGCTCTTCTCCTTGAGCCACCTGTCCGCCAAGGCAAAGCGCTCACA
GCAGTGGTCATTCTCGAGATAATCGACGCGTACCAACTTGCCATCCTGAAGAATGGTGCAGTGTCTCGGC
ACCCCATAGGGAACCTTTGCCATCAACTCGGCAAGATGCAGCGTCGTGTTGGCATCGTGTCCCACGCCGA
GGAGAAGTACCTGCCCATCGAGTTCATGGACACGGGCGACCGGGCTTGCAGGCGAGTGAGGTGGCAGGGG
CAATGGATCAGAGATGATCTGCTCTGCCTGTGGCCCCGCTGCCGCAAAGGCAAATGGATGGGCGCTGCGC
TTTACATTTGGCAGGCGCCAGAATGTGTCAGAGACAACTCCAAGGTCCGGTGTAACGGGCGACGTGGCAG
GATCGAACGGCTCGTCGTCCAGACCTGACCACGAGGGCATGACGAGCGTCCCTCCCGGACCCAGCGCAGC
ACGCAGGGCCTCGATCAGTCCAAGTGGCCCATCTTCGAGGGGCCGGACGCTACGGAAGGAGCTGTGGACC
AGCAGCACACCGCCGGGGGTAACCCCAAGGTTGAGAAGCTGACCGATGAGCTCGGCTTTTCGCCATTCGT
ATTGCACGACATTGCACTCCACCGCTGATGACATCAGTCGATCATAGCACGATCAACGGCACTGTTGCAA
ATAGTCGGTGGTGATAAACTTATCATCCCCTTTTGCTGATGGAGCTGCACATGAACCCATTCAAAGGCCG
GCATTTTCAGCGTGACATCATTCTGTGGGCCGTACGCTGGTACTGCAAATACGGCATCAGTTACCGTGAG
CTGCAGGTCGACGGATCCCTTTAGTGAGGGTTAATTGCGGCCGCGAATTCTTGAAGACGAAAGGGCCTCG
TGATACGCCTATTTTTATAGGTTAATGTCATGATAATAATGGTTTCTTAGACGTCAGGTGGCACTTTTCG
GGGAAATGTGCGCGGAACCCCTATTTGTTTATTTTTCTAAATACATTCAAATATGTATCCGCTCATGAGA
CAATAACCCTGATAAATGCTTCAATAATATTGAAAAAGGAAGAGTATGAGTATTCAACATTTCCGTGTCG
CCCTTATTCCCTTTTTTGCGGCATTTTGCCTTCCTGTTTTTGCTCACCCAGAAACGCTGGTGAAAGTAAA
AGATGCTGAAGATCAGTTGGGTGCACGAGTGGGTTACATCGAACTGGATCTCAACAGCGGTAAGATCCTT
GAGAGTTTTCGCCCCGAAGAACGTTTTCCAATGATGAGCACTTTTAAAGTTCTGCTATGTGGCGCGGTAT
TATCCCGTGTTGACGCCGGGCAAGAGCAACTCGGTCGCCGCATACACTATTCTCAGAATGACTTGGTTGA
GTACTCACCAGTCACAGAAAAGCATCTTACGGATGGCATGACAGTAAGAGAATTATGCAGTGCTGCCATA
ACCATGAGTGATAACACTGCGGCCAACTTACTTCTGACAACGATCGGAGGACCGAAGGAGCTAACCGCTT
TTTTGCACAACATGGGGGATCATGTAACTCGCCTTGATCGTTGGGAACCGGAGCTGAATGAAGCCATACC
AAACGACGAGCGTGACACCACGATGCCTGCAGCAATGGCAACAACGTTGCGCAAACTATTAACTGGCGAA
CTACTTACTCTAGCTTCCCGGCAACAATTAATAGACTGGATGGAGGCGGATAAAGTTGCAGGACCACTTC
TGCGCTCGGCCCTTCCGGCTGGCTGGTTTATTGCTGATAAATCTGGAGCCGGTGAGCGTGGGTCTCGCGG
TATCATTGCAGCACTGGGGCCAGATGGTAAGCCCTCCCGTATCGTAGTTATCTACACGACGGGGAGTCAG
GCAACTATGGATGAACGAAATAGACAGATCGCTGAGATAGGTGCCTCACTGATTAAGCATTGGTAACTGT
CAGACCAAGTTTACTCATATATACTTTAGATTGATTTAAAACTTCATTTTTAATTTAAAAGGATCTAGGT
GAAGATCCTTTTTGATAATCTCATGACCAAAATCCCTTAACGTGAGTTTTCGTTCCACTGAGCGTCAGAC
CCCGTAGAAAAGATCAAAGGATCTTCTTGAGATCCTTTTTTTCTGCGCGTAATCTGCTGCTTGCAAACAA
AAAAACCACCGCTACCAGCGGTGGTTTGTTTGCCGGATCAAGAGCTACCAACTCTTTTTCCGAAGGTAAC
TGGCTTCAGCAGAGCGCAGATACCAAATACTGTCCTTCTAGTGTAGCCGTAGTTAGGCCACCACTTCAAG
AACTCTGTAGCACCGCCTACATACCTCGCTCTGCTAATCCTGTTACCAGTGGCTGCTGCCAGTGGCGATA
AGTCGTGTCTTACCGGGTTGGACTCAAGACGATAGTTACCGGATAAGGCGCAGCGGTCGGGCTGAACGGG
GGGTTCGTGCACACAGCCCAGCTTGGAGCGAACGACCTACACCGAACTGAGATACCTACAGCGTGAGCTA
TGAGAAAGCGCCACGCTTCCCGAAGGGAGAAAGGCGGACAGGTATCCGGTAAGCGGCAGGGTCGGAACAG
GAGAGCGCACGAGGGAGCTTCCAGGGGGAAACGCCTGGTATCTTTATAGTCCTGTCGGGTTTCGCCACCT
CTGACTTGAGCGTCGATTTTTGTGATGCTCGTCAGGGGGGCGGAGCCTATGGAAAAACGCCAGCAACGCG
GCCTTTTTACGGTTCCTGGCCTTTTGCTGGCCTTTTGCTCACATGTTCTTTCCTGCGTTATCCCCTGATT
CTGTGGATAACCGTATTACCGCCTTTGAGTGAGCTGATACCGCTCGCCGCAGCCGAACGACCGAGCGCAG
CGAGTCAGTGAGCGAGGAAGCGGAAGAGCGCTGACTTCCGCGTTTCCAGACTTTACGAAACACGGAAACC
GAAGACCATTCATGTTGTTGCTCAGGTCGCAGACGTTTTGCAGCAGCAGTCGCTTCACGTTCGCTCGCGT
ATCGGTGATTCATTCTGCTAACCAGTAAGGCAACCCCGCCAGCCTAGCCGGGTCCTCAACGACAGGAGCA
CGATCATGCGCACCCGTCAGATCCAGACATGATAAGATACATTGATGAGTTTGGACAAACCACAACTAGA
ATGCAGTGAAAAAAATGCTTTATTTGTGAAATTTGTGATGCTATTGCTTTATTTGTAACCATTATAAGCT
GCAATAAACAAGTTCCCGCACGATCAGCGTCCCGCCGACCAGGAGCAGTGCGGCCAGCACTGCCGCTAAC
GCCTGGTCCTGGTCCCGGTCCTGGTGGTGCATCAGTCCTCCCCGTGATCACTTCGGCACCCACCGTAGTG
ATCACCCCCGACAGCGGATCAAGGGGTTTGCGGGTCCCGGTCGGCGCCGGGCGGGGGAGGCAGGAGCCGC
CGACGCTGCCTCTGGGACGGGCCGGACGGCAGGGGGACCGGCGGCCGGGCGAGCTGCAGCCGGGGGTCCG
GCAGGGCCGGAGCGGGCGGAACCGTGCTCTGACCTGCGGCCCGAGTTTCGTCACGTGACGGAATGGAAGG
CTGCTGCATTTCGTCACGTGACGTATCTCGGCGAGCGACTGCCGACGCCACGGCGGACACGATCGCCTCG
CGCTGGCGCCGGGCCTCGTACGCCCGCTGGCGGCAGGAGCGGCGGCAGTAGTCCCGGCTCCGGCCGACGC
CGGATTGCTTGATCTCCGAGCCGCACCAGGCGCAGAGCTTCGCGCCGTCGGCGTCCCTGGGGGTGGTGGT
GCTCATGGCCGACGACCGTACGCGGCACGTCTCGTAGCGAGGCGAGTCGGGCGCGAGGTACCGCCTGCAC
GAAGTGCCGGCGGGGCCGACCCCGGGCGAGTAATCCCAGGATTACTCCCGCGGCTTCGACCCCGGCCGCC
GTCGCCGCGTACGTCACCGACCCCCGCCGTACGTCACCGGGATGACGTACGGCGGGGGGGAGCGAGTTAG
TGCGAAGTGGGCCCACTTGCGAGCCGGGCGATGTGCCGGGCGGCCCGCTCCTGGCGGTCGTCGGCGTCGT
CGTCCTGGTCGTCGTCCTGCTCTCGCCGTCGGCGTGCAGTTGCTTCCTCGCGGCGCTGGGCGAGGGCGGC
GAGCATGTCGGCGTACGCCTCGGCCACCTCCCCCGCCGTGAGCACCACCACTGTGTCGGCCGCGTCGGCC
AGCGCCAGGACCTCCCGCACCCGTTCGCCCACGGCCGCCGAATCCTCGTTGCCGTCCTTGCCTTCGGCGG
CCCGGGTCGCCTCGAGGTCGAGGGCGCGGCGGGTGACCGCGTGCCATCCGTCCTCGGTCACGGCGACCCC
GGCCCGCAGCTCCCCGCCGTCGGCGTCGGCCGCCAGGAGCAGATCGAGGTCGTCGGCCTCGGTGTCGCCG
CCGTCGAGCCCGAGCATCTGCCGCAGGTAGCGGGTCCATTCGATGGCCCGGCGTCCCCGGGTTGCCCGCT
CGTACTCGTGCCAGCGCGAGAGGTTCCACTCCAGCGAGCCGACCCCGGCGGCGTCGTCCTCGGTCATGCC
GCCGGTCAGGTCCCCGATCCGTCCGAGGAGTTCGAACGGGGCGACGTTCCCGCCGGTCGCCGTCTTGAGG
TCGGCGCGGGCGAGTTCGAGGGCGGGCGCCTTCCCGTCCTGGGTCTTGGCGATGTACTCGGCGAGGTCGT
TGGCGTCGCGCTCGGTCTCCAGCCGCTTGAAGTCGACGCCGTGCCGGTCGTCGGGCGTGAAGGCGGGGTT
GACCTTGCGCAGGGCGGCGGTCCACACGGACCGCCAGTGCCCCTGCCACTCGTCGAGCGCGGCGCCGGTC
GGCTCGAAGGTGGCGACGATCTGCTTCGCGGACCGCTCCCCCTCGGTCCGGCCGCCGACCAGGACGATCG
CGTGGATGTGCGGGTGCCAGCCGTTGATCTGCCCCACGGTGACTTCGGTCGCGCGGATCATGCCGACGTA
CCCGATCCGGTCTCGGATGCCCTCGCGGTCGGCGGCCCGGTGCCCGTCCTTGGCCCGGCGTCCGGCCCAC
GTGCCGCCCGTGATCAGTCGCTGGTAGGCGCCCGGCCGCCGGGGGCTGTCCGGCGTCTTCCGGGTGCCCT
GGAGGGCGTCCATGAGGTCCGCGAGCCGGTCCGTGTGCCCATGGCGGGCCGTGAAGGTGACCAGGTAGGC
GGTCCCCCCGCGCTTGATCCACTCGACCACGGCGGCGGTGATCTCCTCGGCCCGCTTGTGCCGGATCGTG
GCGGCGCAGACCGGGCAGAGCCAGATCCGCCCGCACCGCATCAGGCCCAGGACCACGGACGTTCCGGCCG
CCGTCTGGGCGACGATCACGCCGGAGGCAGGGTCCATCAGGGCGCGGCCGCAGCCCTTGCACGCGGCGTC
CCCGCTGATCCGCCACAGCGTCCGGCGGCGGCTGTACCGGGCGGCTTTCCGCAGTCGGGCAGCGTCGCTC
CGCGACGTGCTTCCTACTTCCGAGAGGCTGTCGCCTCTCGGGCTCTCCCCATCCACCCCGTCCGGAGAAA
CCGCAGGTCGGAGGGGTGCGGGAAACTCTGTTGTTTCTTTCCCAAGGTGTTCGCTTTTGCCTCGGGCGGC
ATCTCGCGTCACACGCGCGATCGCCCGCTTCGCTGCCATCCGGCAGCGGTCTGAGCAGTAGATACGCGGC
CGTTTGCCCGGTGTGTGGGCAATTGCGGTCCCGCAGTGGCAGCGGGGCCCGGCGGGCCGATCTGGCAATG
CCTCGGCATCGCTCCGTACTCTGGGCACGAGCAACGTTCCTGTCTCGCCCGGCTAAGGGGCGCGAGTCTG
GGAGCGGACGGGTCGGAGGTGCGAAGTCCGGCCCGTTGCTCTTTGGTCTGGTGGGAATCCTGGCACCAAT
CGGGCCAGAGGTTCCCTCCGCCACTCCCGACGCCCCTTGGGGCTGGTGTGACTTGGAGGGCCGAAGAGAG
CCCCGCCGGTGATCCGGCGGGGCTTTGACGTGCGGTCAGTGCGTGTGTCGGCGAGCGATGGCCACGAGGC
CCTGGAAGCCGAGCGGTCCGGCGAAGTCGGCCCAGTCGCAACCGGGCTCAGCGCAGTGGGCGGACCAGCC
ACCGCCGTTGGGGTCCTGGACCAGGTTCACGGTCCCCTCGGTCAGGCGTCCGTCGAAGTCGGTCATGGTC
GGTCTCCTGGTGGGTGGGGGCGGGGCGCCAGCACGAAGTGCCGGCGCCCCGCGGGGGTTGGTCGGGTCAG
GCGCCGAACCGGCGGGCGGCGGCGGCGACCAGGCCGTCGGCGGCGGCCATGGCGCGGTCGCGGTCGGTGG
TGAGGGCGGTGCGGTCGGCGGCGGCCCAGTCCTGCTCTCACGCAACGTCTACGTGGACGCTCAGGGCGAC
ACGATCGAGGTCGGGGAGTCCGTCGCTCCGGCGGGCCGCTGGCGCGTCCACCGGGACTGATCAAGGCGAA
TACTTCATATGGCCCTGCAGGCGGAAGTCAGGTAGACACGACTTCCGCTAGTCCTTGCAAGGTCTGCTGA
CGTGAGGCGGGGCGGTCGTTTTTGACCGCCCTGCCTTCGTCATGTAGGCTCGCTCGCTGTGCCTGGCGTG
TCATCAGACGCCCAGGTCCCGGTGCCGTGAGGCCCGGGCCATCGAGCCGGTGGTACGTGGCTGCGGTCCC
CTTGTGAGGGCTGCGCGCCGTGTGCTGTCCGGCGCGCACAGCCTTGAATCCACCCGCGGGGGCCGGCCGG
TCTCCGTGAGCTCGAGTAGACGACGGAGACGTAATGTCGTCCGAGACCGGCCCGGTGGCCGTGGACCCGA
CCCTGCGTCGCCGCATCGAGCCGCACGAGTTCGAGGTGTTCTTCGACCCGCGGGAGCTGCGCAAGGAGAC
CTGCCTGCTGTACGAGATCAACTGGGGCGGCCGGCACTCGATCTGGCGCCACACCTCGCAGAACACCAAC
AAGCACGTCGAGGTGAACTTCATCGAGAAGTTCACCACCGAGCGGTACTTCTGCCCGAACACCCGCTGCT
CGATCACCTGGTTCCTGTCCTGGTCCCCGTGCGGCGAGTGCTCCCGGGCGATCACCGAGTTCCTGTCCCG
CTACCCGCACGTCACCCTGTTCATCTACATCGCCCGGCTGTACCACCACGCCGACCCGCGGAACCGGCAG
GGCCTGCGCGACCTGATCTCCTCCGGCGTGACCATCCAGATCATGACCGAGCAGGAGTCCGGCTACTGCT
GGCGGAACTTCGTCAACTACTCGCCGTCCAACGAGGCCCACTGGCCGCGGTACCCGCACCTGTGGGTGCG
CCTGTACGTCCTGGAGCTGTACTGCATCATCCTGGGCCTGCCGCCGTGCCTGAACATCCTGCGTCGCAAG
CAGCCGCAGCTGACCTTCTTCACCATCGCCCTGCAGTCCTGCCACTACCAGCGCCTGCCGCCGCACATCC
TGTGGGCGACCGGCCTGAAGTCCGGCTCGGAGACCCCGGGCACCTCGGAGTCCGCCACCCCGGAGTCCGA
CAAGAAGTACAGCATCGGCCTGGCCATCGGCACCAACAGCGTGGGCTGGGCGGTCATCACCGACGAGTAC
AAGGTCCCCTCCAAGAAGTTCAAGGTCCTGGGCAACACCGACCGGCACTCGATCAAGAAGAACCTGATCG
GCGCCCTGCTCTTCGACAGCGGCGAGACCGCCGAGGCGACCCGCCTGAAGCGGACCGCGCGCCGGCGCTA
CACCCGGCGCAAGAACCGCATCTGCTACCTCCAGGAAATCTTCTCCAACGAGATGGCCAAGGTCGACGAC
TCGTTCTTCCACCGGCTCGAGGAGAGCTTCCTGGTGGAGGAGGACAAGAAGCACGAGCGCCACCCGATCT
TCGGCAACATCGTCGACGAGGTGGCCTACCACGAGAAGTACCCCACCATCTACCACCTCCGCAAGAAGCT
GGTCGACTCGACCGACAAGGCGGACCTGCGGCTCATCTACCTGGCCCTCGCGCACATGATCAAGTTCCGC
GGCCACTTCCTCATCGAGGGCGACCTGAACCCGGACAACTCCGACGTCGACAAGCTCTTCATCCAGCTGG
TGCAGACCTACAACCAGCTGTTCGAGGAGAACCCCATCAACGCCAGCGGCGTCGACGCCAAGGCGATCCT
CTCCGCGCGCCTGAGCAAGTCCCGGCGCCTGGAGAACCTCATCGCCCAGCTGCCGGGCGAGAAGAAGAAC
GGCCTCTTCGGCAACCTGATCGCGCTGTCGCTCGGCCTGACCCCCAACTTCAAGAGCAACTTCGACCTGG
CCGAGGACGCGAAGCTCCAGCTGTCCAAGGACACCTACGACGACGACCTGGACAACCTGCTCGCCCAGAT
CGGCGACCAGTACGCGGACCTCTTCCTGGCCGCGAAGAACCTCTCGGACGCCATCCTGCTCAGCGACATC
CTGCGGGTCAACACCGAGATCACCAAGGCCCCGCTGTCGGCGAGCATGATCAAGCGGTACGACGAGCACC
ACCAGGACCTGACCCTGCTCAAGGCCCTCGTGCGCCAGCAGCTGCCCGAGAAGTACAAGGAAATCTTCTT
CGACCAGTCCAAGAACGGCTACGCCGGCTACATCGACGGCGGCGCGTCGCAGGAGGAGTTCTACAAGTTC
ATCAAGCCGATCCTGGAGAAGATGGACGGCACCGAGGAGCTGCTCGTCAAGCTGAACCGCGAGGACCTGC
TCCGCAAGCAGCGGACCTTCGACAACGGCTCCATCCCGCACCAGATCCACCTGGGCGAGCTGCACGCCAT
CCTCCGGCGCCAGGAGGACTTCTACCCCTTCCTGAAGGACAACCGCGAGAAGATCGAGAAGATCCTGACC
TTCCGCATCCCGTACTACGTCGGCCCCCTGGCCCGCGGCAACTCCCGGTTCGCGTGGATGACCCGGAAGT
CGGAGGAGACCATCACCCCGTGGAACTTCGAGGAGGTCGTGGACAAGGGCGCCTCCGCCCAGTCGTTCAT
CGAGCGCATGACCAACTTCGACAAGAACCTCCCGAACGAGAAGGTCCTGCCCAAGCACTCCCTGCTCTAC
GAGTACTTCACCGTGTACAACGAGCTGACCAAGGTCAAGTACGTGACCGAGGGCATGCGGAAGCCGGCCT
TCCTGTCGGGCGAGCAGAAGAAGGCGATCGTCGACCTGCTCTTCAAGACCAACCGCAAGGTCACCGTGAA
GCAGCTGAAGGAGGACTACTTCAAGAAGATCGAGTGCTTCGACTCCGTCGAGATCAGCGGCGTGGAGGAC
CGCTTCAACGCCTCCCTGGGCACCTACCACGACCTGCTCAAGATCATCAAGGACAAGGACTTCCTCGACA
ACGAGGAGAACGAGGACATCCTGGAGGACATCGTCCTCACCCTGACCCTCTTCGAGGACCGCGAGATGAT
CGAGGAGCGGCTCAAGACCTACGCCCACCTGTTCGACGACAAGGTGATGAAGCAGCTGAAGCGGCGCCGG
TACACCGGCTGGGGCCGCCTCTCCCGGAAGCTGATCAACGGCATCCGGGACAAGCAGAGCGGCAAGACCA
TCCTGGACTTCCTCAAGTCCGACGGCTTCGCCAACCGCAACTTCATGCAGCTCATCCACGACGACAGCCT
GACCTTCAAGGAGGACATCCAGAAGGCCCAGGTCTCGGGCCAGGGCGACAGCCTCCACGAGCACATCGCC
AACCTGGCGGGCTCCCCGGCGATCAAGAAGGGCATCCTCCAGACCGTCAAGGTCGTGGACGAGCTGGTCA
AGGTGATGGGCCGCCACAAGCCCGAGAACATCGTGATCGAGATGGCCCGGGAGAACCAGACCACCCAGAA
GGGCCAGAAGAACTCGCGCGAGCGGATGAAGCGGATCGAGGAGGGCATCAAGGAGCTGGGCAGCCAGATC
CTGAAGGAGCACCCGGTCGAGAACACCCAGCTCCAGAACGAGAAGCTGTACCTCTACTACCTCCAGAACG
GCCGCGACATGTACGTGGACCAGGAGCTGGACATCAACCGGCTGTCCGACTACGACGTCGACCACATCGT
GCCGCAGTCCTTCCTGAAGGACGACTCGATCGACAACAAGGTCCTGACCCGCTCGGACAAGAACCGGGGC
AAGTCCGACAACGTGCCCTCGGAGGAGGTCGTGAAGAAGATGAAGAACTACTGGCGCCAGCTGCTCAACG
CCAAGCTCATCACCCAGCGCAAGTTCGACAACCTGACCAAGGCCGAGCGGGGCGGCCTGAGCGAGCTGGA
CAAGGCGGGCTTCATCAAGCGCCAGCTGGTCGAGACCCGGCAGATCACCAAGCACGTGGCCCAGATCCTG
GACTCCCGGATGAACACCAAGTACGACGAGAACGACAAGCTGATCCGCGAGGTCAAGGTGATCACCCTCA
AGAGCAAGCTGGTCTCCGACTTCCGCAAGGACTTCCAGTTCTACAAGGTCCGGGAGATCAACAACTACCA
CCACGCCCACGACGCGTACCTGAACGCCGTCGTGGGCACCGCGCTGATCAAGAAGTACCCGAAGCTGGAG
TCCGAGTTCGTCTACGGCGACTACAAGGTCTACGACGTGCGCAAGATGATCGCCAAGAGCGAGCAGGAGA
TCGGCAAGGCCACCGCGAAGTACTTCTTCTACTCCAACATCATGAACTTCTTCAAGACCGAGATCACCCT
GGCCAACGGCGAGATCCGCAAGCGGCCCCTGATCGAGACCAACGGCGAGACCGGCGAGATCGTCTGGGAC
AAGGGCCGCGACTTCGCCACCGTCCGGAAGGTGCTGTCGATGCCGCAGGTCAACATCGTGAAGAAGACCG
AGGTGCAGACCGGCGGCTTCAGCAAGGAGTCCATCCGGCCCAAGCGCAACAGCGACAAGCTGATCGCCCG
GAAGAAGGACTGGGACCCGAAGAAGTACGGCGGCTTCGTCAGCCCCACCGTCGCCTACTCCGTGCTGGTC
GTGGCGAAGGTCGAGAAGGGCAAGAGCAAGAAGCTGAAGTCCGTGAAGGAGCTGCTCGGCATCACCATCA
TGGAGCGCTCCTCGTTCGAGAAGAACCCGATCGACTTCCTGGAGGCCAAGGGCTACAAGGAGGTCAAGAA
GGACCTCATCATCAAGCTGCCCAAGTACAGCCTGTTCGAGCTGGAGAACGGCCGCAAGCGGATGCTCGCC
TCCGCGCGGTTCCTGCAAAAGGGCAACGAGCTGGCCCTCCCGTCGAAGTACGTCAACTTCCTGTACCTCG
CGTCCCACTACGAGAAGCTGAAGGGCTCGCCCGAGGACAACGAGCAGAAGCAGCTCTTCGTGGAGCAGCA
CAAGCACTACCTGGACGAGATCATCGAGCAGATCAGCGAGTTCAGCAAGCGCGTCATCCTGGCCGACGCG
AACCTCGACAAGGTGCTGTCCGCCTACAACAAGCACCGCGACAAGCCGATCCGGGAGCAGGCGGAGAACA
TCATCCACCTGTTCACCCTCACCAACCTGGGTGCCCCGCGGGCCTTCAAGTACTTCGACACCACCATCGA
CCGCAAGGTCTACCGCTCCACCAAGGAGGTCCTCGACGCGACCCTGATCCACCAGAGCATCACCGGCCTG
TACGAGACCCGCATCGACCTGAGCCAGCTGGGCGGCGACTCGGGCGGCTCCACCAACCTGTCGGACATCA
TCGAGAAGGAGACCGGCAAGCAGCTGGTGATCCAGGAGTCCATCCTGATGCTGCCGGAGGAAGTGGAGGA
AGTGATCGGCAACAAGCCGGAGTCGGACATCCTGGTGCACACCGCCTACGACGAGTCGACCGACGAGAAC
GTCATGCTGCTGACCTCGGACGCCCCGGAGTACAAGCCGTGGGCCCTGGTCATCCAGGACTCCAACGGCG
AGAACAAGATCAAGATGCTGTGAGAATTCAGATCTACGCGTTC
[179 nt withheld, positions 12014-12192]
AAGCTTGCATGCCTGCAGGTCGACGGATCTTTTCCGCTGCATAACCCTGCTTCGGGGTCATTATAGCGAT
TTTTTCGGTATATCCATCCTTTTTCGCACGATATACAGGATTTTGCCAAAGGGTTCGTGTAGACTTTCCT
TGGTGTATCCAACGGCGTCAGCCGGGCAGGATAGGTGAAGTAGGCCCACCCGCGAGCGGGTGTTCCTTCT
TCACTGTCCCTTATTCGCACCTGGCGGTGCTCAACGGGAATCCTGCTCTGCGAGGCTGGCCGGCTACCGC
CGGCGTAACAGATGAGGGCAAGCGGATGGCTGATGAAACCAAGCCAACCAGGAAGGGCAGCCCACCTATC
AAGGTGTACTGCCTTCCAGACGAACGAAGAGCGATTGAGGAAAAGGCGGCGGCGGCCGGCATGAGCCTGT
CGGCCTACCTGCTGGCCGTCGGCCAGGGCTACAAAATCACGGGCGTCGTGGACTATGAGCACGTCCGCGA
GCTGGCCCGCATCAATGGCGACCTGGGCCGCCTGGGCGGCCTGCTGAAACTCTGGCTCACCGACGACCCG
CGCACGGCGCGGTTCGGTGATGCCACGATCCTCGCCCTGCTGGCGAAGATCGAAGAGAAGCAGGACGAGC
TTGGCAAGGTCATGATGGGCGTGGTCCGCCCGAGGGCAGAGCCATGACTTTTTTAGCCGCTAAAACGGCC
GGGGGGTGCGCGTGATTGCCAAGCACGTCCCCATGCGCTCCATCAAGAAGAGCGACTTCGCGGAGCTGGT
GAAGTACATCACCGACGAGCAAGGCAAGACCGATCCCCGGGGACCTGCAGGTCGACTCTAGAGTTTTAGA
GCTAGAAATAGCAAGTTAAAATAAGGCTAGTCCGTTATCAACTTGAAAAAGTGGCACCGAGTCGGTGCTA
AAAAAAAACCCCGCCCCTGACAGGGCGGGGTTTTTTTTGTAGCCTCAGGAGTTGTAGCGTGCACGCGGTC
GATCTTGACGGCTGGCGAGAGGTGCGGGGAGGATCTGACCGACGCGGTCCACACGTGGCACCGCGATGCT
GTTGTGGGCACAATCGTGCCGGTTGGTAGGATCCAGCTAGCTATTTACCCGCAGGACATATCCACGCCCT
CCTACATCGAAGCTGAAAGCACGAGATTCTTCGCCCTCCGAGAGCTGCATCAGGTCGGAGACGCTGTCGA
ACTTTTCGATCAGAAACTTCTCGACAGACGTCGCGGTGAGTTCAGGCTTTTTCATATCTCATTGCCCCCG
GACGAGCGTCTGCTCCGCCATTCGCCGTCCGCCGTGCCAATCGGATCAGCCGTCCAAATGCGGGATTTTC
GTTAGTCGGAGGCCAAACGGCATTGAGCGTCAGCATATCATCAGCGAGCTGAAGAAAGACAATCCCCGAT
CCGCTCCACGTGTTGCCCCAGCAATCAGCGCGACCTTGCCCCTCCAACGTCATCTCGTTCTCCGCTCATG
AGC
